Addgene plasmid #74629: NPY-GFP
Purpose: human neuropeptide Y fused to GFP
Depositing lab: Justin Taraska. Depositing organization: National Heart, Lung, and Blood Institute (NHLBI).
Backbone
  Vector backbone: GFP-N1
  Backbone manufacturer: Clontech
  Backbone size w/o insert (bp): 4700
  Total vector size (bp): 5016
  Vector type: Mammalian Expression, Bacterial Expression
  Selectable markers: Neomycin (select with G418)
Growth in bacteria
  Bacterial resistance: Kanamycin, 50 μg/mL
  Growth temperature: 37°C
  Growth strain: DH5alpha
  Copy number: High Copy
Gene/Insert
  Gene/Insert name: Neuropeptide Y (alt name: NPY)
  Species: H. sapiens (human)
  Insert size (bp): 291
  GenBank ID: NM_000905
  Entrez Gene: NPY (a.k.a. PYY4)
  Promoter: CMV
  Tag / fusion protein: mEGFP (C terminal on insert)
  Cloning method: Restriction Enzyme; 5′ cloning site HindIII (unknown if destroyed); 3′ cloning site Acc65I (unknown if destroyed)
  Sequencing primers: 5′ CMV_F; 3′ SV40pA_R
Terms and licenses: Academic/Nonprofit Terms; Industry Terms: Not Available to Industry
How to cite: NPY-GFP was a gift from Justin Taraska (Addgene plasmid # 74629 ; http://n2t.net/addgene:74629 ; RRID:Addgene_74629)
