[The description below was written by a language model from this plasmid's Addgene catalogue record and pLannotate feature annotations shown in this document.]
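Description:
NPY-GFP is a 5,016 bp mammalian expression plasmid built on the Clontech GFP-N1 backbone, carrying human neuropeptide Y fused at its C terminus to monomeric EGFP. The 291 bp NPY coding sequence was inserted by restriction cloning between HindIII and Acc65I in the multiple cloning site, so that it reads through a short stretch of residual polylinker into the mEGFP open reading frame. Transcription of the fusion is driven by the human cytomegalovirus immediate early enhancer and promoter and is terminated by the SV40 polyadenylation signal downstream of the fluorescent protein.

The plasmid is propagated in E. coli at high copy from a pUC-type ColE1 origin and also carries an f1 phage origin for single-stranded DNA production. A single Tn5 aminoglycoside phosphotransferase gene (NeoR/KanR) serves both hosts. A bacterial bla-type promoter drives it for kanamycin selection in bacteria. The adjacent SV40 enhancer/early promoter, paired with the HSV TK polyadenylation signal, expresses it in mammalian cells for G418 selection of stable transfectants. The short large T antigen, ble and bGH poly(A) fragments in the feature table are partial matches and look like vector remnants or annotation artefacts rather than functional elements.

The record gives the purpose only as human NPY fused to GFP and names no specific application. In general, because the NPY precursor contains a signal peptide and is sorted into the regulated secretory pathway, fluorescent NPY fusions of this kind are used as luminal cargo markers for dense-core secretory granules. They allow live imaging of vesicle trafficking, docking and exocytosis in neuroendocrine and other secretory cells.
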