Features (pLannotate 1.2.2; 16 found; start..end, strand, type, name):
     63..366     +  enhancer       CMV enhancer: human cytomegalovirus immediate early enhancer
    367..570     +  promoter       CMV promoter: human cytomegalovirus (CMV) immediate early promoter
    593..629     +  misc_feature   MCS (fragment): multiple cloning site
    637..927     +  CDS            NPY: NPY_HUMAN - Experimental evidence at protein level: Swiss-Prot protein existence level 1. NPY is implicated in the control of feeding and in secretion of gonadotrophin-release hormone. From Homo sapiens (Human).
    927..956     +  misc_feature   MCS (fragment): multiple cloning site
    964..1680    +  CDS            mEGFP: mEGFP is a basic (constitutively fluorescent) green fluorescent protein published in 2002, derived from Aequorea victoria. It has moderate acid sensitivity.
   1700..1783    +  CDS            large T antigen (fragment): large T antigen from SV40 (simian virus 40)
   1806..1927    +  polyA_signal   SV40 poly(A) signal: SV40 polyadenylation signal
   1961..2389    -  rep_origin     f1 ori (sequence partly withheld): f1 bacteriophage origin of replication; arrow indicates direction of (+) strand synthesis
   2416..2520    +  promoter       AmpR promoter: bla
   2522..2879    +  promoter       SV40 promoter: SV40 enhancer and early promoter
   2914..3708    +  CDS            NeoR/KanR: aminoglycoside phosphotransferase from Tn5; aph(3')-II (or nptII); confers resistance to neomycin, kanamycin, and G418 (Geneticin®)
   3729..3881    +  CDS            ble (fragment): BLE_KLEPN - Experimental evidence at protein level: Swiss-Prot protein existence level 1. Binding protein with a strong affinity to the bleomycin family of antibiotics. Binds to CL990; an antimitotic-antibiotic compound. From Klebsiella pneumoniae.
   3940..3987    +  polyA_signal   HSV TK poly(A) signal: herpes simplex virus thymidine kinase polyadenylation signal (Cole and Stacy, 1985)
   4078..4094    -  polyA_signal   bGH poly(A) signal (fragment): bovine growth hormone polyadenylation signal
   4316..4904    +  rep_origin     ori: high-copy-number ColE1/pMB1/pBR322/pUC origin of replication
>Addgene plasmid #74629 | NPY-GFP | depositor full sequence | sequence record 140841 | NPY-GFP sequence 5016 bps
ATTAGTTATTAATAGTAATCAATTACGGGGTCATTAGTTCATAGCCCATATATGGAGTTCCGCGTTACAT
AACTTACGGTAAATGGCCCGCCTGGCTGACCGCCCAACGACCCCCGCCCATTGACGTCAATAATGACGTA
TGTTCCCATAGTAACGCCAATAGGGACTTTCCATTGACGTCAATGGGTGGAGTATTTACGGTAAACTGCC
CACTTGGCAGTACATCAAGTGTATCATATGCCAAGTACGCCCCCTATTGACGTCAATGACGGTAAATGGC
CCGCCTGGCATTATGCCCAGTACATGACCTTATGGGACTTTCCTACTTGGCAGTACATCTACGTATTAGT
CATCGCTATTACCATGGTGATGCGGTTTTGGCAGTACATCAATGGGCGTGGATAGCGGTTTGACTCACGG
GGATTTCCAAGTCTCCACCCCATTGACGTCAATGGGAGTTTGTTTTGGCACCAAAATCAACGGGACTTTC
CAAAATGTCGTAACAACTCCGCCCCATTGACGCAAATGGGCGGTAGGCGTGTACGGTGGGAGGTCTATAT
AAGCAGAGCTGGTTTAGTGAACCGTCAGATCCGCTAGCGCTACCGGACTCAGATCTCGAGCTCAAGCTTA
GCCACCATGCTAGGTAACAAGCGACTGGGGCTGTCCGGACTGACCCTCGCCCTGTCCCTGCTCGTGTGCC
TGGGTGCGCTGGCCGAGGCGTACCCCTCCAAGCCGGACAACCCGGGCGAGGACGCACCAGCGGAGGACAT
GGCCAGATACTACTCGGCGCTGCGACACTACATCAACCTCATCACCAGGCAGAGATATGGAAAACGATCC
AGCCCAGAGACACTGATTTCAGACCTCTTGATGAGAGAAAGCACAGAAAATGTTCCCAGAACTCGGCTTG
AAGACCCTGCAATGTGGACGGTACCGCGGGCCCGGGATCCACCGGTCGCCACCATGGTGAGCAAGGGCGA
GGAGCTGTTCACCGGGGTGGTGCCCATCCTGGTCGAGCTGGACGGCGACGTAAACGGCCACAAGTTCAGC
GTGTCCGGCGAGGGCGAGGGCGATGCCACCTACGGCAAGCTGACCCTGAAGTTCATCTGCACCACCGGCA
AGCTGCCCGTGCCCTGGCCCACCCTCGTGACCACCCTGACCTACGGCGTGCAGTGCTTCAGCCGCTACCC
CGACCACATGAAGCAGCACGACTTCTTCAAGTCCGCCATGCCCGAAGGCTACGTCCAGGAGCGCACCATC
TTCTTCAAGGACGACGGCAACTACAAGACCCGCGCCGAGGTGAAGTTCGAGGGCGACACCCTGGTGAACC
GCATCGAGCTGAAGGGCATCGACTTCAAGGAGGACGGCAACATCCTGGGGCACAAGCTGGAGTACAACTA
CAACAGCCACAACGTCTATATCATGGCCGACAAGCAGAAGAACGGCATCAAGGTGAACTTCAAGATCCGC
CACAACATCGAGGACGGCAGCGTGCAGCTCGCCGACCACTACCAGCAGAACACCCCCATCGGCGACGGCC
CCGTGCTGCTGCCCGACAACCACTACCTGAGCACCCAGTCCAAACTGAGCAAAGACCCCAACGAGAAGCG
CGATCACATGGTCCTGCTGGAGTTCGTGACCGCCGCCGGGATCACTCTCGGCATGGACGAGCTGTACAAG
TAAAGCGGCCGCGACTCTAGATCATAATCAGCCATACCACATTTGTAGAGGTTTTACTTGCTTTAAAAAA
CCTCCCACACCTCCCCCTGAACCTGAAACATAAAATGAATGCAATTGTTGTTGTTAACTTGTTTATTGCA
GCTTATAATGGTTACAAATAAAGCAATAGCATCACAAATTTCACAAATAAAGCATTTTTTTCACTGCATT
CTAGTTGTGGTTTGTCCAAACTCATCAATGTATCTTAAGGCGTAAATTGTAAGCGTTAATATTTTGTTAA
AATTCGCGTTAAATTTTTGTTAAATCAGCTCATTTTTTAACCAATAGGCCGAAATCGGCAAAATCCCTTA
TAAATCAAAAGAATAGACCGAGATAGGGT
[37 nt withheld, positions 2060-2096]
AAAGAACGTGGACTCCAACGTCAAAGG
[49 nt withheld, positions 2124-2172]
T
[91 nt withheld, positions 2174-2264]
G
[124 nt withheld, positions 2266-2389]
CAGGTGGCACTTTTCGGGGAAATGTGCGCGGAACCCCTATTTGTTTATTTTTCTAAATACATTCAAATAT
GTATCCGCTCATGAGACAATAACCCTGATAAATGCTTCAATAATATTGAAAAAGGAAGAGTCCTGAGGCG
GAAAGAACCAGCTGTGGAATGTGTGTCAGTTAGGGTGTGGAAAGTCCCCAGGCTCCCCAGCAGGCAGAAG
TATGCAAAGCATGCATCTCAATTAGTCAGCAACCAGGTGTGGAAAGTCCCCAGGCTCCCCAGCAGGCAGA
AGTATGCAAAGCATGCATCTCAATTAGTCAGCAACCATAGTCCCGCCCCTAACTCCGCCCATCCCGCCCC
TAACTCCGCCCAGTTCCGCCCATTCTCCGCCCCATGGCTGACTAATTTTTTTTATTTATGCAGAGGCCGA
GGCCGCCTCGGCCTCTGAGCTATTCCAGAAGTAGTGAGGAGGCTTTTTTGGAGGCCTAGGCTTTTGCAAA
GATCGATCAAGAGACAGGATGAGGATCGTTTCGCATGATTGAACAAGATGGATTGCACGCAGGTTCTCCG
GCCGCTTGGGTGGAGAGGCTATTCGGCTATGACTGGGCACAACAGACAATCGGCTGCTCTGATGCCGCCG
TGTTCCGGCTGTCAGCGCAGGGGCGCCCGGTTCTTTTTGTCAAGACCGACCTGTCCGGTGCCCTGAATGA
ACTGCAAGACGAGGCAGCGCGGCTATCGTGGCTGGCCACGACGGGCGTTCCTTGCGCAGCTGTGCTCGAC
GTTGTCACTGAAGCGGGAAGGGACTGGCTGCTATTGGGCGAAGTGCCGGGGCAGGATCTCCTGTCATCTC
ACCTTGCTCCTGCCGAGAAAGTATCCATCATGGCTGATGCAATGCGGCGGCTGCATACGCTTGATCCGGC
TACCTGCCCATTCGACCACCAAGCGAAACATCGCATCGAGCGAGCACGTACTCGGATGGAAGCCGGTCTT
GTCGATCAGGATGATCTGGACGAAGAGCATCAGGGGCTCGCGCCAGCCGAACTGTTCGCCAGGCTCAAGG
CGAGCATGCCCGACGGCGAGGATCTCGTCGTGACCCATGGCGATGCCTGCTTGCCGAATATCATGGTGGA
AAATGGCCGCTTTTCTGGATTCATCGACTGTGGCCGGCTGGGTGTGGCGGACCGCTATCAGGACATAGCG
TTGGCTACCCGTGATATTGCTGAAGAGCTTGGCGGCGAATGGGCTGACCGCTTCCTCGTGCTTTACGGTA
TCGCCGCTCCCGATTCGCAGCGCATCGCCTTCTATCGCCTTCTTGACGAGTTCTTCTGAGCGGGACTCTG
GGGTTCGAAATGACCGACCAAGCGACGCCCAACCTGCCATCACGAGATTTCGATTCCACCGCCGCCTTCT
ATGAAAGGTTGGGCTTCGGAATCGTTTTCCGGGACGCCGGCTGGATGATCCTCCAGCGCGGGGATCTCAT
GCTGGAGTTCTTCGCCCACCCTAGGGGGAGGCTAACTGAAACACGGAAGGAGACAATACCGGAAGGAACC
CGCGCTATGACGGCAATAAAAAGACAGAATAAAACGCACGGTGTTGGGTCGTTTGTTCATAAACGCGGGG
TTCGGTCCCAGGGCTGGCACTCTGTCGATACCCCACCGAGACCCCATTGGGGCCAATACGCCCGCGTTTC
TTCCTTTTCCCCACCCCACCCCCCAAGTTCGGGTGAAGGCCCAGGGCTCGCAGCCAACGTCGGGGCGGCA
GGCCCTGCCATAGCCTCAGGTTACTCATATATACTTTAGATTGATTTAAAACTTCATTTTTAATTTAAAA
GGATCTAGGTGAAGATCCTTTTTGATAATCTCATGACCAAAATCCCTTAACGTGAGTTTTCGTTCCACTG
AGCGTCAGACCCCGTAGAAAAGATCAAAGGATCTTCTTGAGATCCTTTTTTTCTGCGCGTAATCTGCTGC
TTGCAAACAAAAAAACCACCGCTACCAGCGGTGGTTTGTTTGCCGGATCAAGAGCTACCAACTCTTTTTC
CGAAGGTAACTGGCTTCAGCAGAGCGCAGATACCAAATACTGTCCTTCTAGTGTAGCCGTAGTTAGGCCA
CCACTTCAAGAACTCTGTAGCACCGCCTACATACCTCGCTCTGCTAATCCTGTTACCAGTGGCTGCTGCC
AGTGGCGATAAGTCGTGTCTTACCGGGTTGGACTCAAGACGATAGTTACCGGATAAGGCGCAGCGGTCGG
GCTGAACGGGGGGTTCGTGCACACAGCCCAGCTTGGAGCGAACGACCTACACCGAACTGAGATACCTACA
GCGTGAGCTATGAGAAAGCGCCACGCTTCCCGAAGGGAGAAAGGCGGACAGGTATCCGGTAAGCGGCAGG
GTCGGAACAGGAGAGCGCACGAGGGAGCTTCCAGGGGGAAACGCCTGGTATCTTTATAGTCCTGTCGGGT
TTCGCCACCTCTGACTTGAGCGTCGATTTTTGTGATGCTCGTCAGGGGGGCGGAGCCTATGGAAAAACGC
CAGCAACGCGGCCTTTTTACGGTTCCTGGCCTTTTGCTGGCCTTTTGCTCACATGTTCTTTCCTGCGTTA
TCCCCTGATTCTGTGGATAACCGTATTACCGCCATGC
