>Addgene plasmid #74629 | NPY-GFP | addgene partial sequence | sequence record 142779 | CMV-F 5'-CGCAAATGGGCGGTAGGCGTG-3'
ACCGTCAGATCCGCTAGCGCTACCGGACTCAGATCTCGAGCTCAAGCTTAGCCACCATGCTAGGTAACAA
GCGACTGGGGCTGTCCGGACTGACCCTCGCCCTGTCCCTGCTCGTGTGCCTGGGTGCGCTGGCCGAGGCG
TACCCCTCCAAGCCGGACAACCCGGGCGAGGACGCACCAGCGGAGGACATGGCCAGATACTACTCGGCGC
TGCGACACTACATCAACCTCATCACCAGGCAGAGATATGGAAAACGATCCAGCCCAGAGACACTGATTTC
AGACCTCTTGATGAGAGAAAGCACAGAAAATGTTCCCAGAACTCGGCTTGAAGACCCTGCAATGTGGACG
GTACCGCGGGCCCGGGATCCACCGGTCGCCACCATGGTGAGCAAGGGCGAGGAGCTGTTCACCGGGGTGG
TGCCCATCCTGGTCGAGCTGGACGGCGACGTAAACGGCCACAAGTTCAGCGTGTCCGGCGAGGGCGAGGG
CGATGCCACCTACGGCAAGCTGACCCTGAAGTTCATCTGCACCACCGGCAAGCTGCCCGTGCCCTGGCCC
ACCCTCGTGACCACCCTGACCTACGGCGTGCAGTGCTTCAGCCGCTACCCCGACCACATGAAGCAGCACG
ACTTCTTCAAGTCCGCCATGCCCGAAGGCTACGTCCAGGAGCGCACCATCTTCTTCAAGGACGACGGCAA
CTACAAGACCCGCGCCGAGGTGAAGTTCGAGGGCGACACCCTGGTGAACCGCATCGAGCTGAAGGGCATC
GACTTCAAGGAGGACGGCAACATCCTGGG
