>Addgene plasmid #74629 | NPY-GFP | addgene partial sequence | sequence record 142780 | SV40pA-R 5'-GAAATTTGTGATGCTATTGC-3'
ACAACAACAATTGCATTCATTTTATGTTTCAGGTTCAGGGGGAGGTGTGGGAGGTTTTTTAAAGCAAGTA
AAACCTCTACAAATGTGGTATGGCTGATTATGATCTAGAGTCGCGGCCGCTTTACTTGTACAGCTCGTCC
ATGCCGAGAGTGATCCCGGCGGCGGTCACGAACTCCAGCAGGACCATGTGATCGCGCTTCTCGTTGGGGT
CTTTGCTCAGTTTGGACTGGGTGCTCAGGTAGTGGTTGTCGGGCAGCAGCACGGGGCCGTCGCCGATGGG
GGTGTTCTGCTGGTAGTGGTCGGCGAGCTGCACGCTGCCGTCCTCGATGTTGTGGCGGATCTTGAAGTTC
ACCTTGATGCCGTTCTTCTGCTTGTCGGCCATGATATAGACGTTGTGGCTGTTGTAGTTGTACTCCAGCT
TGTGCCCCAGGATGTTGCCGTCCTCCTTGAAGTCGATGCCCTTCAGCTCGATGCGGTTCACCAGGGTGTC
GCCCTCGAACTTCACCTCGGCGCGGGTCTTGTAGTTGCCGTCGTCCTTGAAGAAGATGGTGCGCTCCTGG
ACGTAGCCTTCGGGCATGGCGGACTTGAAGAAGTCGTGCTGCTTCATGTGGTCGGGGTAGCGGCTGAAGC
ACTGCACGCCGTAGGTCAGGGTGGTCACGAGGGTGGGCCAGGGCACGGGCAGCTTGCCGGTGGTGCAGAT
GAACTTCAGGGTCAGCTTGCCGTAGGTGGCATCGCCCTCGCCCTCGCCGGACACGCTGAACTTGTGGCCG
TTTACGTCGCCGTCCAGCTCGACCAGGATGGGCACCACCCCGGTGA
